>Addgene plasmid #11347 | CMV-GFP-NMHC II-A | addgene full sequence | sequence record 398023 | Addgene NGS Result
GCTGTGGAATGTGTGTCAGTTAGGGTGTGGAAAGTCCCCAGGCTCCCCAGCAGGCAGAAGTATGCAAAGC
ATGCATCTCAATTAGTCAGCAACCAGGTGTGGAAAGTCCCCAGGCTCCCCAGCAGGCAGAAGTATGCAAA
GCATGCATCTCAATTAGTCAGCAACCATAGTCCCGCCCCTAACTCCGCCCATCCCGCCCCTAACTCCGCC
CAGTTCCGCCCATTCTCCGCCCCATGGCTGACTAATTTTTTTTATTTATGCAGAGGCCGAGGCCGCCTCG
GCCTCTGAGCTATTCCAGAAGTAGTGAGGAGGCTTTTTTGGAGGCCTAGGCTTTTGCAAAGATCGATCAA
GAGACAGGATGAGGATCGTTTCGCATGATTGAACAAGATGGATTGCACGCAGGTTCTCCGGCCGCTTGGG
TGGAGAGGCTATTCGGCTATGACTGGGCACAACAGACAATCGGCTGCTCTGATGCCGCCGTGTTCCGGCT
GTCAGCGCAGGGGCGCCCGGTTCTTTTTGTCAAGACCGACCTGTCCGGTGCCCTGAATGAACTGCAAGAC
GAGGCAGCGCGGCTATCGTGGCTGGCCACGACGGGCGTTCCTTGCGCAGCTGTGCTCGACGTTGTCACTG
AAGCGGGAAGGGACTGGCTGCTATTGGGCGAAGTGCCGGGGCAGGATCTCCTGTCATCTCACCTTGCTCC
TGCCGAGAAAGTATCCATCATGGCTGATGCAATGCGGCGGCTGCATACGCTTGATCCGGCTACCTGCCCA
TTCGACCACCAAGCGAAACATCGCATCGAGCGAGCACGTACTCGGATGGAAGCCGGTCTTGTCGATCAGG
ATGATCTGGACGAAGAGCATCAGGGGCTCGCGCCAGCCGAACTGTTCGCCAGGCTCAAGGCGAGCATGCC
CGACGGCGAGGATCTCGTCGTGACCCATGGCGATGCCTGCTTGCCGAATATCATGGTGGAAAATGGCCGC
TTTTCTGGATTCATCGACTGTGGCCGGCTGGGTGTGGCGGACCGCTATCAGGACATAGCGTTGGCTACCC
GTGATATTGCTGAAGAGCTTGGCGGCGAATGGGCTGACCGCTTCCTCGTGCTTTACGGTATCGCCGCTCC
CGATTCGCAGCGCATCGCCTTCTATCGCCTTCTTGACGAGTTCTTCTGAGCGGGACTCTGGGGTTCGAAA
TGACCGACCAAGCGACGCCCAACCTGCCATCACGAGATTTCGATTCCACCGCCGCCTTCTATGAAAGGTT
GGGCTTCGGAATCGTTTTCCGGGACGCCGGCTGGATGATCCTCCAGCGCGGGGATCTCATGCTGGAGTTC
TTCGCCCACCCTAGGGGGAGGCTAACTGAAACACGGAAGGAGACAATACCGGAAGGAACCCGCGCTATGA
CGGCAATAAAAAGACAGAATAAAACGCACGGTGTTGGGTCGTTTGTTCATAAACGCGGGGTTCGGTCCCA
GGGCTGGCACTCTGTCGATACCCCACCGAGACCCCATTGGGGCCAATACGCCCGCGTTTCTTCCTTTTCC
CCACCCCACCCCCCAAGTTCGGGTGAAGGCCCAGGGCTCGCAGCCAACGTCGGGGCGGCAGGCCCTGCCA
TAGCCTCAGGTTACTCATATATACTTTAGATTGATTTAAAACTTCATTTTTAATTTAAAAGGATCTAGGT
GAAGATCCTTTTTGATAATCTCATGACCAAAATCCCTTAACGTGAGTTTTCGTTCCACTGAGCGTCAGAC
CCCGTAGAAAAGATCAAAGGATCTTCTTGAGATCCTTTTTTTCTGCGCGTAATCTGCTGCTTGCAAACAA
AAAAACCACCGCTACCAGCGGTGGTTTGTTTGCCGGATCAAGAGCTACCAACTCTTTTTCCGAAGGTAAC
TGGCTTCAGCAGAGCGCAGATACCAAATACTGTTCTTCTAGTGTAGCCGTAGTTAGGCCACCACTTCAAG
AACTCTGTAGCACCGCCTACATACCTCGCTCTGCTAATCCTGTTACCAGTGGCTGCTGCCAGTGGCGATA
AGTCGTGTCTTACCGGGTTGGACTCAAGACGATAGTTACCGGATAAGGCGCAGCGGTCGGGCTGAACGGG
GGGTTCGTGCACACAGCCCAGCTTGGAGCGAACGACCTACACCGAACTGAGATACCTACAGCGTGAGCTA
TGAGAAAGCGCCACGCTTCCCGAAGGGAGAAAGGCGGACAGGTATCCGGTAAGCGGCAGGGTCGGAACAG
GAGAGCGCACGAGGGAGCTTCCAGGGGGAAACGCCTGGTATCTTTATAGTCCTGTCGGGTTTCGCCACCT
CTGACTTGAGCGTCGATTTTTGTGATGCTCGTCAGGGGGGCGGAGCCTATGGAAAAACGCCAGCAACGCG
GCCTTTTTACGGTTCCTGGCCTTTTGCTGGCCTTTTGCTCACATGTTCTTTCCTGCGTTATCCCCTGATT
CTGTGGATAACCGTATTACCGCCATGCATTAGTTATTAATAGTAATCAATTACGGGGTCATTAGTTCATA
GCCCATATATGGAGTTCCGCGTTACATAACTTACGGTAAATGGCCCGCCTGGCTGACCGCCCAACGACCC
CCGCCCATTGACGTCAATAATGACGTATGTTCCCATAGTAACGCCAATAGGGACTTTCCATTGACGTCAA
TGGGTGGAGTATTTACGGTAAACTGCCCACTTGGCAGTACATCAAGTGTATCATATGCCAAGTACGCCCC
CTATTGACGTCAATGACGGTAAATGGCCCGCCTGGCATTATGCCCAGTACATGACCTTATGGGACTTTCC
TACTTGGCAGTACATCTACGTATTAGTCATCGCTATTACCATGGTGATGCGGTTTTGGCAGTACATCAAT
GGGCGTGGATAGCGGTTTGACTCACGGGGATTTCCAAGTCTCCACCCCATTGACGTCAATGGGAGTTTGT
TTTGGCACCAAAATCAACGGGACTTTCCAAAATGTCGTAACAACTCCGCCCCATTGACGCAAATGGGCGG
TAGGCGTGTACGGTGGGAGGTCTATATAAGCAGAGCTGGTTTAGTGAACCGTCAGATCCGCTAGCGCTAC
CGGTCGCCACCATGGTGAGCAAGGGCGAGGAGCTGTTCACCGGGGTGGTGCCCATCCTGGTCGAGCTGGA
CGGCGACGTAAACGGCCACAAGTTCAGCGTGTCCGGCGAGGGCGAGGGCGATGCCACCTACGGCAAGCTG
ACCCTGAAGTTCATCTGCACCACCGGCAAGCTGCCCGTGCCCTGGCCCACCCTCGTGACCACCCTGACCT
ACGGCGTGCAGTGCTTCAGCCGCTACCCCGACCACATGAAGCAGCACGACTTCTTCAAGTCCGCCATGCC
CGAAGGCTACGTCCAGGAGCGCACCATCTTCTTCAAGGACGACGGCAACTACAAGACCCGCGCCGAGGTG
AAGTTCGAGGGCGACACCCTGGTGAACCGCATCGAGCTGAAGGGCATCGACTTCAAGGAGGACGGCAACA
TCCTGGGGCACAAGCTGGAGTACAACTACAACAGCCACAACGTCTATATCATGGCCGACAAGCAGAAGAA
CGGCATCAAGGTGAACTTCAAGATCCGCCACAACATCGAGGACGGCAGCGTGCAGCTCGCCGACCACTAC
CAGCAGAACACCCCCATCGGCGACGGCCCCGTGCTGCTGCCCGACAACCACTACCTGAGCACCCAGTCCG
CCCTGAGCAAAGACCCCAACGAGAAGCGCGATCACATGGTCCTGCTGGAGTTCGTGACCGCCGCCGGGAT
CACTCTCGGCATGGACGAGCTGTACAAGTACTCAGATCTCGAGCTCAAGCTT
[5880 nt withheld, positions 3833-9712]
TAAGTCGACTCTAATCACTAGTGCGGCCGATCCACCGGATCTAGATAACTGATCATAATCAGCCATACCA
CATTTGTAGAGGTTTTACTTGCTTTAAAAAACCTCCCACACCTCCCCCTGAACCTGAAACATAAAATGAA
TGCAATTGTTGTTGTTAACTTGTTTATTGCAGCTTATAATGGTTACAAATAAAGCAATAGCATCACAAAT
TTCACAAATAAAGCATTTTTTTCACTGCATTCTAGTTGTGGTTTGTCCAAACTCATCAATGTATCTTAAC
GCGTAAATTGTAAGCGTTAATATTTTGTTAAAATTCGCGTTAAATTTTTGTTAAATCAGCTCATTTTTTA
ACCAATAGGCCGAAATCGGCAAAATCCCTTATAAATCAAAAGAATAGACCGAGATAGGGT
[37 nt withheld, positions 10123-10159]
AAAGAACGTGGACTCCAACGTCAAAGG
[49 nt withheld, positions 10187-10235]
T
[91 nt withheld, positions 10237-10327]
G
[124 nt withheld, positions 10329-10452]
CAGGTGGCACTTTTCGGGGAAATGTGCGCGGAACCCCTATTTGTTTATTTTTCTAAATACATTCAAATAT
GTATCCGCTCATGAGACAATAACCCTGATAAATGCTTCAATAATATTGAAAAAGGAAGAGTCCTGAGGCG
GAAAGAACCA
Features (pLannotate 1.2.2; 15 found; start..end, strand, type, name):
    375..1169    +  CDS            NeoR/KanR: aminoglycoside phosphotransferase from Tn5; aph(3')-II (or nptII); confers resistance to neomycin, kanamycin, and G418 (Geneticin®)
   1190..1342    +  CDS            ble (fragment): BLE_KLEPN - Experimental evidence at protein level: Swiss-Prot protein existence level 1. Binding protein with a strong affinity to the bleomycin family of antibiotics. Binds to CL990; an antimitotic-antibiotic compound. From Klebsiella pneumoniae.
   1401..1448    +  polyA_signal   HSV TK poly(A) signal: herpes simplex virus thymidine kinase polyadenylation signal (Cole and Stacy, 1985)
   1539..1555    -  polyA_signal   bGH poly(A) signal (fragment): bovine growth hormone polyadenylation signal
   1777..2365    +  rep_origin     ori: high-copy-number ColE1/pMB1/pBR322/pUC origin of replication
   2540..2843    +  enhancer       CMV enhancer: human cytomegalovirus immediate early enhancer
   2844..3047    +  promoter       CMV promoter: human cytomegalovirus (CMV) immediate early promoter
   3092..3808    +  CDS            EGFP: EGFP is a basic (constitutively fluorescent) green fluorescent protein published in 1996, derived from Aequorea victoria. It is reported to be a rapidly-maturing weak dimer with moderate acid sensitivity.
   3810..3832    +  misc_feature   MCS (fragment): multiple cloning site
   3833..9712    +  CDS            MYH9 (sequence withheld): MYH9_HUMAN - Experimental evidence at protein level: Swiss-Prot protein existence level 1. Cellular myosin that appears to play a role in cytokinesis, cell shape, and specialized functions such as secretion and capping. Required for cortical actin clearance prior to oocyte exocytosis (By similarity). Promotes cell motility in conjunction with S100A4 (PubMed:16707441). During cell spreading, plays an important role in cytoskeleton reorganization, focal contact formation (in the margins but not the central part of spreading cells), and lamellipodial retraction; this function is mechanically anta
   9762..9846    +  CDS            large T antigen (fragment): large T antigen from SV40 (simian virus 40)
   9869..9990    +  polyA_signal   SV40 poly(A) signal: SV40 polyadenylation signal
  10024..10452   -  rep_origin     f1 ori (sequence partly withheld): f1 bacteriophage origin of replication; arrow indicates direction of (+) strand synthesis
  10479..10583   +  promoter       AmpR promoter: bla
  10585..340     +  promoter       SV40 promoter (across the origin): SV40 enhancer and early promoter
