[The description below was written by a language model from this plasmid's Addgene catalogue record and pLannotate feature annotations shown in this document.]
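Description:
CMV-GFP-NMHC II-A is a mammalian expression plasmid built on a modified Clontech pEGFP-C3 backbone. It carries the human nonmuscle myosin II-A heavy chain (MYH9) fused to the C-terminus of EGFP. The sequenced record is about 10.6 kb. The CMV immediate-early enhancer and promoter drive an EGFP open reading frame, which is followed by a short remnant of the multiple cloning site and then the roughly 5.9 kb MYH9 coding sequence. An SV40 polyadenylation signal terminates the transcript. The depositor notes that the vector used had carried a tetracycline-regulated promoter, which was replaced with CMV, so expression here is constitutive rather than inducible. The myosin insert sits between HindIII and SpeI sites, both retained, and can be released by digestion with those enzymes.

The plasmid replicates in E. coli at high copy from a pUC-type ColE1 origin and also contains an f1 origin. A single Tn5 aminoglycoside phosphotransferase gene (NeoR/KanR) provides both selections. A bacterial bla-type promoter expresses it for kanamycin resistance in bacteria, and the SV40 enhancer/early promoter with an HSV TK polyadenylation signal expresses it for G418 selection of stably transfected mammalian cells. The short ble, bGH poly(A) and SV40 large T annotations are fragments and are probably incidental backbone matches rather than functional parts.

The construct is suited to visualising the localisation and dynamics of myosin II-A in live or fixed cells. It can also be used to overexpress the heavy chain, or re-express it, in studies of cell shape, cytoskeletal organisation, motility and cytokinesis. The associated publication examined such questions in HeLa cells.
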