Addgene plasmid #11347: CMV-GFP-NMHC II-A
Depositing lab: Robert Adelstein. Publication: Conditional expression of a truncated fragment of nonmuscle myosin II-A alters cell shape but not cytokinesis in HeLa cells. Wei Q, Adelstein RS. Mol Biol Cell. 2000 Oct . 11(10):3617-27. 10.1091/mbc.11.10.3617 PubMed 11029059.
Backbone
  Vector backbone: pEGFP-C3
  Backbone manufacturer: Clontech
  Backbone size w/o insert (bp): 4700
  Vector type: Mammalian Expression
  Selectable markers: Neomycin (select with G418)
Growth in bacteria
  Bacterial resistance: Kanamycin, 50 μg/mL
  Growth temperature: 37°C
  Growth strain: DH5alpha
  Copy number: High Copy
Gene/Insert
  Gene/Insert name: NMHC II-A (alt name: nonmuscle myosin II-A heavy chain)
  Species: H. sapiens (human)
  Insert size (bp): 6000
  Entrez Gene: MYH9 (a.k.a. BDPLT6, DFNA17, EPSTS, FTNS, MATINS, MHA, NMHC-II-A, NMMHC-IIA, NMMHCA)
  Tag / fusion protein: EGFP (N terminal on backbone)
  Cloning method: Restriction Enzyme; 5′ cloning site HindIII (not destroyed); 3′ cloning site SpeI (not destroyed)
  Sequencing primers: 5′ EGFP-C; 3′ SV40pA-R
Terms and licenses: Academic/Nonprofit Terms; Industry Terms: Not Available to Industry
Depositor comments: NMHC II-A can be released by HindIII/SpeI digestion. Please note that the original pEGFP-C3 vector was modified so that the tetracyclin regulated promoter was replaced by a CMV promoter.
How to cite: CMV-GFP-NMHC II-A was a gift from Robert Adelstein (Addgene plasmid # 11347 ; http://n2t.net/addgene:11347 ; RRID:Addgene_11347)
