>Addgene plasmid #11347 | CMV-GFP-NMHC II-A | addgene partial sequence | sequence record 41488 | SV40pA-R  5'-GAAATTTGTGATGCTATTGC-3'
AAGTTAACAACAACAATTGCATTCATTTTATGTTTCAGGTTCAGGGGGAGGTGTGGGAGGTTTTTTAAAG
CAAGTAAAACCTCTACAAATGTGGTATGGCTGATTATGATCAGTTATCTAGATCCGGTGGATCGGCCGCA
CTAGTGATTAGAGTCGACTTA
[639 nt withheld, positions 162-800]
