>Addgene plasmid #11347 | CMV-GFP-NMHC II-A | addgene partial sequence | sequence record 149441 | EGFP-C 5'-CATGGTCCTGCTGGAGTTCGTG-3'
AGTACTCAGATCTCGAGCTCAAGCTT
[921 nt withheld, positions 27-947]
